Addgene plasmid #145885: pAc5.1B-EGFP-DmLSm7_A
Purpose: Insect Expression of DmLSm7
Depositing lab: Elisa Izaurralde. Depositing organization: Max Planck Institute for Developmental Biology. Publication: A divergent Sm fold in EDC3 proteins mediates DCP1 binding and P-body targeting. Tritschler F, Eulalio A, Truffault V, Hartmann MD, Helms S, Schmidt S, Coles M, Izaurralde E, Weichenrieder O. Mol Cell Biol. 2007 Dec . 27(24):8600-11. 10.1128/MCB.01506-07 PubMed 17923697.
Backbone
  Vector backbone: Unknown
  Vector type: Insect Expression
Growth in bacteria
  Bacterial resistance: Ampicillin, 100 μg/mL
  Growth temperature: 37°C
  Growth strain: DH5alpha
  Copy number: Low Copy
Gene/Insert
  Gene/Insert name: DmLSm7
  Species: D. melanogaster (fly)
  Entrez Gene: LSm7 (a.k.a. BcDNA:RH73529, CG13277, Dmel\CG13277)
  Cloning method: Unknown
Terms and licenses: Academic/Nonprofit Terms; Industry Terms: Not Available to Industry
Depositor comments: ORF extracted from NCBI:NM_135963.2 Plasmids from this collection were made available to the research community and donated after the lab closed. Please note that the sequence provided by the depositing laboratory may be theoretical/predicted or based on Sanger sequencing results. There may be discrepancies between sequencing results obtained by Addgene and the depositor sequence. If an Addgene verified sequence is not available, please contact before placing your order to request that our lab fully sequence the plasmid.
How to cite: pAc5.1B-EGFP-DmLSm7_A was a gift from Elisa Izaurralde (Addgene plasmid # 145885 ; http://n2t.net/addgene:145885 ; RRID:Addgene_145885)
