[The description below was written by a language model from this plasmid's Addgene catalogue record and pLannotate feature annotations shown in this document.]
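Description:
pAc5.1B-EGFP-DmLSm7_A is an insect-cell expression plasmid of about 6.4 kb that produces Drosophila melanogaster LSm7 (CG13277) fused to EGFP. The catalogue lists the backbone as unknown, although the name and the annotated parts are consistent with a pAc5.1-type vector. In bacteria it is maintained through a ColE1/pUC-family origin and selected with ampicillin via the β-lactamase gene and its own promoter. The feature annotation calls the origin high-copy, whereas the repository entry records the plasmid as low copy. No selectable marker for insect cells is annotated, so the record supports transient expression or co-selection rather than direct stable selection.

The expression unit is driven by the strong, constitutive Drosophila actin 5C (Ac5) promoter, which occupies roughly the first 2.5 kb. EGFP comes first, followed shortly by the LSm7 open reading frame, so the fluorescent protein sits at the N-terminus of the fusion. The automated annotation matched this ORF to human LSM7 by homology, but the catalogue states that it is the fly gene, taken from the reference fly transcript. A V5 epitope tag lies downstream of the insert; the record does not show whether it is read in frame or cut off by a stop codon. An SV40 polyadenylation signal follows, annotated on the reverse strand. Short fragments of SV40 large T antigen and a tetracycline resistance gene are backbone remnants, not functional parts.

LSm7 is an Sm-like protein that forms part of the heptameric LSm rings involved in RNA processing. The associated study concerns Sm-fold proteins, decapping factors and P-body targeting, so the construct is suited to imaging the localisation of GFP-tagged LSm7 in Drosophila cultured cells or to GFP-based pull-down experiments.
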