Features (pLannotate 1.2.2; 10 found; start..end, strand, type, name):
      1..2510    +  promoter       Ac5 promoter: Drosophila melanogaster actin 5C promoter
   2530..3246    +  CDS            EGFP: EGFP is a basic (constitutively fluorescent) green fluorescent protein published in 1996, derived from Aequorea victoria. It is reported to be a rapidly-maturing weak dimer with moderate acid sensitivity.
   3262..3591    +  CDS            LSM7: LSM7_HUMAN - Experimental evidence at protein level: Swiss-Prot protein existence level 1. Plays role in pre-mRNA splicing as component of the U4/U6-U5 tri-snRNP complex that is involved in spliceosome assembly, and as component of the precatalytic spliceosome (spliceosome B complex) (PubMed:28781166). The heptameric LSM2-8 complex binds specifically to the 3'-terminal U-tract of U6 snRNA (PubMed:10523320). From Homo sapiens (Human).
   3619..3660    +  CDS            V5 tag: epitope tag from simian virus 5
   3760..3894    -  polyA_signal   SV40 poly(A) signal: SV40 polyadenylation signal
   3917..4001    -  CDS            large T antigen (fragment): large T antigen from SV40 (simian virus 40)
   4002..4449    +  CDS            TcR (fragment): tetracycline efflux protein; tet; confers resistance to tetracycline
   4495..5083    -  rep_origin     ori: high-copy-number ColE1/pMB1/pBR322/pUC origin of replication
   5254..6114    -  CDS            AmpR: β-lactamase; bla; confers resistance to ampicillin, carbenicillin, and related antibiotics
   6115..6219    -  promoter       AmpR promoter: bla
>Addgene plasmid #145885 | pAc5.1B-EGFP-DmLSm7_A | addgene full sequence | sequence record 362943 | Addgene NGS Result
CATGAATGGCATCAACTCTGAATCAAATCTTTGCAGATGCACCTACTTCTCATTTCCACTGTCACATCAT
TTTTCCAGATCTCGCTGCCTGTTATGTGGCCCACAAACCAAGACACGTTTTATGGCCATTAAAGCTGGCT
GATCGTCGCCAAACACCAAATACATAATGAATATGTACACATTCGAGAAAGAAGCGATCAAAGAAGCGTC
TTCGGGCGGAGTAGGAGAATGCGGAGGAGAAGGAGAACGAGCTGATCTAGTATCTCTCCACAATCCAATG
CCAACTGACCAACTGGCCATATTCGGAGCAATTTGAAGCCAATTTCCATCGCCTGGCGATCGCTCCATTC
TTGGCTATATGTTTTTCACCGTTACCCGGGGCCATTTTCAAAGACTCGTCGGCAAGATAAGATTGTGTCA
CTCGCTGTCTCTCTTCATTTGTCGAAGAATGCTGAGGAATTTCGCGATGACGTCGGCGAGTATTTTGAAG
AATGAGAATAATTTGTATTTATACGAAAATCAGTTAGTGGAATTTTCTACAAAAACATGTTATCTATAGA
TAATTTTGTTGCAAAATATGTTGACTATGACAAAGATTGTATGTATATACCTTTAATGTATTCTCATTTT
CTTATGTATTTATAATGGCAATGATGATACTGATGATATTTTAAGATGATGCCAGACCAAAAGGCTTGAA
TTTCTGCGTCTTTTGCCGAACGCAGTGCATGTGCAATTGTTGTTTTTTGGAATATTCAATTTTCGGACTG
TCCGCTTTGATTTCAGTTTCTTGGCTTATTCAAAAAGCAAAGTAAAGCCAAAAAAGCGAGATGGCAATAC
CAAATGCGGCAAAACGGTAGTGGAAGGAAAGGGGTGCGGGGCAGCGGAAGGAAGGGTGGGGCGGGGCGTG
GCGGGGTCTGTGGCTGGGCGCGACGTCACCGACGTTGGAGCCACTCCTTTGACCATGTGTGCGTGTGTGT
ATTATTCGTGTCTCGCCACTCGCCGGTTGTTTTTTTCTTTTTATGCTGCGCTCTCTCTAGCGCCATCTCG
CTTACGCATGCTCAACGCACCGCATGTTGCCGTTTCCTTTTATGCGTCATTTTGGCTCGAAATAGGCAAT
TATTTAAACAAAGATTAGTCAACGAAAACGCTAAAATAAATAAGTCTACAATATGGTTACTTATTGCCAT
GTGTGTGCAGCCAACGATAGCAACAAAAGCAACAACACAGGTGGCTTTCCCTCTTTCACTTTTTGTTTGC
AAGCCGCGTGCGAGCAAGACGGCACGACCGGCAAACGCAATTACGCTGACAAAGAGCAGACGAAGTTTTG
GCGAAAAACATCAAGGCGCCTGATACGAATGCATTTGCAATAACAATTGCGATATTTAATATTGTTTATG
AAGCTGTTTGACTTCAAAACACACAAAAAAAAAAATAAAACAAATTATTTGAAAGAGAATTAGGAATCGG
ACGCTTATCGTTAGGGTAACAACAAGAAATGCTTACTGAGTCACAGCCTCTGGAAAACTGCCGCAAGCCA
GAGAGAGAGAGAAAAAGAGGGAGAGCAGCTTAGACCGCATGTGCTTGTGTGTGAGGCGTCTCTCTCTTCG
TCTCTGTTGCGCAAACGCATAGACTGCACTGAAAAAATCGATTACCTATTTTTTATGAATGAATATTTGC
ACTATTACTATTCAAAACTATTAAGATAGCAATCACATTCAATAGCCAAATACTATACCACCTGAGCGAT
GCAACGAAATGATCAATTTGAGCAAAAATGCTGCATATTTAGGACGGCATCATTATAGAAATGCTTCTTG
CTGTGTACTTTTCTCTCGTCTGGCAGCTGTTTCGCCGTTATTGTTAAAACCGGCTTAAGTTAGGTGTGTT
TTCTACGACTAGTGAATGCCCTACTAGAAGATGTGTGTTGCACAAAATGTCCCTGGAATAACCAATTTGA
AGTGCAGATAGCAGTAAACGTAAGCTAATATGAATATTATTTAACTGTAATGTTTTAATATCGCTGGACA
TTACTAATAAACCCACTATAAACACATGTACATATGTATGTTTTGGCATACAATGAGTAGTTGGGGAAAA
AATGTGTAAAAGCACCGTGACCATCACAGCATAAAGATAACCAGCTGAAGTATCGAATATGAGTAACCCC
CAAATTGAATCACATGCCGCAACTGATAGGACCCATGGAAGTACACTCTTCATGGCGATATACAAGACAC
ACACAAGCACGAACACCCAGTTGCGGAGGAAATTCTCCGTAAATGAAAACCCAATCGGCGAACAATTCAT
ACCCATATATGGTAAAAGTTTTGAACGCGACTTGAGAGCGGAGAGCATTGCGGCTGATAAGGTTTTAGCG
CTAAGCGGGCTTTATAAAACGGGCTGCGGGACCAGTTTTCATATCACTACCGTTTGAGTTCTTGTGCTGT
GTGGATACTCCTCCCGACACAAAGCCGCTCCATCAGCCAGCAGTCGTCTAATCCAGAGACCCCGGATCGG
GGTACCATCATGGTGAGCAAGGGCGAGGAGCTGTTCACCGGGGTGGTGCCCATCCTGGTCGAGCTGGACG
GCGACGTAAACGGCCACAAGTTCAGCGTGTCCGGCGAGGGCGAGGGCGATGCCACCTACGGCAAGCTGAC
CCTGAAGTTCATCTGCACCACCGGCAAGCTGCCCGTGCCCTGGCCCACCCTCGTGACCACCCTGACCTAC
GGCGTGCAGTGCTTCAGCCGCTACCCCGACCACATGAAGCAGCACGACTTCTTCAAGTCCGCCATGCCCG
AAGGCTACGTCCAGGAGCGCACCATCTTCTTCAAGGACGACGGCAACTACAAGACCCGCGCCGAGGTGAA
GTTCGAGGGCGACACCCTGGTGAACCGCATCGAGCTGAAGGGCATCGACTTCAAGGAGGACGGCAACATC
CTGGGGCACAAGCTGGAGTACAACTACAACAGCCACAACGTCTATATCATGGCCGACAAGCAGAAGAACG
GCATCAAGGTGAACTTCAAGATCCGCCACAACATCGAGGACGGCAGCGTGCAGCTCGCCGACCACTACCA
GCAGAACACCCCCATCGGCGACGGCCCCGTGCTGCTGCCCGACAACCACTACCTGAGCACCCAGTCCGCC
CTGAGCAAAGACCCCAACGAGAAGCGCGATCACATGGTCCTGCTGGAGTTCGTGACCGCCGCCGGGATCA
CTCTCGGCATGGACGAGCTGTACAAGCCAAGCTTGAATTCTATGGCAGATAAAAAGGTGGGTGGCAACAA
TGACGGTAAGGAGAAGCGCCGCAAGGAGTCCATTCTGGACCTCTCCAAGTACTTGGAGAAACAGATCCGC
GTGAAATTCGCGGGCGGCCGCGAGGCATCCGGAATCCTCAAGGGCTACGATGCGCTGCTCAATCTGGTGC
TGGACAACACGGTGGAGTATCTGCGCGACTCGGATGAGCCCTACAAACTGACCGAGGAGCAGACCCGCAG
CCTGGGACTGGTCGTCTGTCGCGGCACAGCCCTCGTCCTCATTTGTCCGCAAGACGGAGTCGAGAGCATC
GCCAATCCGTTTATAACGCAATAGAGTCTAGAGGGCCCGCGGTTCGAAGGTAAGCCTATCCCTAACCCTC
TCCTCGGTCTCGATTCTACGCGTACCGGTCATCATCACCATCACCATTGAGTTTAAACCCGCTGATCAGC
CTCGACTGTGCCTTCTAAGGCCTGAGCTCGCTGATCAGCCTCGATCGAGGATCCAGACATGATAAGATAC
ATTGATGAGTTTGGACAAACCACAACTAGAATGCAGTGAAAAAAATGCTTTATTTGTGAAATTTGTGATG
CTATTGCTTTATTTGTAACCATTATAAGCTGCAATAAACAAGTTAACAACAACAATTGCATTCATTTTAT
GTTTCAGGTTCAGGGGGAGGTGTGGGAGGTTTTTTAAAGCAAGTAAAACCTCTACAAATGTGGTATGGCT
GATTATGATCAGTCGACCGATGCCCTTGAGAGCCTTCAACCCAGTCAGCTCCTTCCGGTGGGCGCGGGGC
ATGACTATCGTCGCCGCACTTATGACTGTCTTCTTTATCATGCAACTCGTAGGACAGGTGCCGGCAGCGC
TCTGGGTCATTTTCGGCGAGGACCGCTTTCGCTGGAGCGCGACGATGATCGGCCTGTCGCTTGCGGTATT
CGGAATCTTGCACGCCCTCGCTCAAGCCTTCGTCACTGGTCCCGCCACCAAACGTTTCGGCGAGAAGCAG
GCCATTATCGCCGGCATGGCGGCCGACGCGCTGGGCTACGTCTTGCTGGCGTTCGCGACGCGAGGCTGGA
TGGCCTTCCCCATTATGATTCTTCTCGCTTCCGGCGGCATCGGGATGCCCGCGTTGCAGGCCATGCTGTC
CAGGCAGGTAGATGACGACCATCAGGGACAGCTTCAAGGCCAGCAAAAGGCCAGGAACCGTAAAAAGGCC
GCGTTGCTGGCGTTTTTCCATAGGCTCCGCCCCCCTGACGAGCATCACAAAAATCGACGCTCAAGTCAGA
GGTGGCGAAACCCGACAGGACTATAAAGATACCAGGCGTTTCCCCCTGGAAGCTCCCTCGTGCGCTCTCC
TGTTCCGACCCTGCCGCTTACCGGATACCTGTCCGCCTTTCTCCCTTCGGGAAGCGTGGCGCTTTCTCAT
AGCTCACGCTGTAGGTATCTCAGTTCGGTGTAGGTCGTTCGCTCCAAGCTGGGCTGTGTGCACGAACCCC
CCGTTCAGCCCGACCGCTGCGCCTTATCCGGTAACTATCGTCTTGAGTCCAACCCGGTAAGACACGACTT
ATCGCCACTGGCAGCAGCCACTGGTAACAGGATTAGCAGAGCGAGGTATGTAGGCGGTGCTACAGAGTTC
TTGAAGTGGTGGCCTAACTACGGCTACACTAGAAGGACAGTATTTGGTATCTGCGCTCTGCTGAAGCCAG
TTACCTTCGGAAAAAGAGTTGGTAGCTCTTGATCCGGCAAACAAACCACCGCTGGTAGCGGTGGTTTTTT
TGTTTGCAAGCAGCAGATTACGCGCAGAAAAAAAGGATCTCAAGAAGATCCTTTGATCTTTTCTACGGGG
TCTGACGCTCAGTGGAACGAAAACTCACGTTAAGGGATTTTGGTCATGAGATTATCAAAAAGGATCTTCA
CCTAGATCCTTTTAAATTAAAAATGAAGTTTTAAATCAATCTAAAGTATATATGAGTAAACTTGGTCTGA
CAGTTACCAATGCTTAATCAGTGAGGCACCTATCTCAGCGATCTGTCTATTTCGTTCATCCATAGTTGCC
TGACTCCCCGTCGTGTAGATAACTACGATACGGGAGGGCTTACCATCTGGCCCCAGTGCTGCAATGATAC
CGCGAGACCCACGCTCACCGGCTCCAGATTTATCAGCAATAAACCAGCCAGCCGGAAGGGCCGAGCGCAG
AAGTGGTCCTGCAACTTTATCCGCCTCCATCCAGTCTATTAATTGTTGCCGGGAAGCTAGAGTAAGTAGT
TCGCCAGTTAATAGTTTGCGCAACGTTGTTGCCATTGCTGCAGGCATCGTGGTGTCACGCTCGTCGTTTG
GTATGGCTTCATTCAGCTCCGGTTCCCAACGATCAAGGCGAGTTACATGATCCCCCATGTTGTGCAAAAA
AGCGGTTAGCTCCTTCGGTCCTCCGATCGTTGTCAGAAGTAAGTTGGCCGCAGTGTTATCACTCATGGTT
ATGGCAGCACTGCATAATTCTCTTACTGTCATGCCATCCGTAAGATGCTTTTCTGTGACTGGTGAGTACT
CAACCAAGTCATTCTGAGAATAGTGTATGCGGCGACCGAGTTGCTCTTGCCCGGCGTCAACACGGGATAA
TACCGCGCCACATAGCAGAACTTTAAAAGTGCTCATCATTGGAAAACGTTCTTCGGGGCGAAAACTCTCA
AGGATCTTACCGCTGTTGAGATCCAGTTCGATGTAACCCACTCGTGCACCCAACTGATCTTCAGCATCTT
TTACTTTCACCAGCGTTTCTGGGTGAGCAAAAACAGGAAGGCAAAATGCCGCAAAAAAGGGAATAAGGGC
GACACGGAAATGTTGAATACTCATACTCTTCCTTTTTCAATATTATTGAAGCATTTATCAGGGTTATTGT
CTCATGAGCGGATACATATTTGAATGTATTTAGAAAAATAAACAAATAGGGGTTCCGCGCACATTTCCCC
GAAAAGTGCCACCTGACGTCTAAGAAACCATTATTATCATGACATTAACCTATAAAAATAGGCGTATCAC
GAGGCCCTTTCGTCTTCAAGAATTAATTCTATATTCTAAAAACACAAATGATACTTCTAAAAAAAAAT
